Addgene plasmid #116814: pHAGE-DUSP22__PTK7
Purpose: Lentiviral expression of DUSP22__PTK7 fusion
Depositing lab: Gordon Mills & Kenneth Scott. Depositing organization: Baylor College of Medicine. Publication: Systematic Functional Annotation of Somatic Mutations in Cancer. Ng PK, Li J, Jeong KJ, Shao S, Chen H, Tsang YH, Sengupta S, Wang Z, Bhavana VH, Tran R, Soewito S, Minussi DC, Moreno D, Kong K, Dogruluk T, Lu H, Gao J, Tokheim C, Zhou DC, Johnson AM, Zeng J, Ip CKM, Ju Z, Wester M, Yu S, Li Y, Vellano CP, Schultz N, Karchin R, Ding L, Lu Y, Cheung LWT, Chen K, Shaw KR, Meric-Bernstam F, Scott KL, Yi S, Sahni N, Liang H, Mills GB. Cancer Cell. 2018 Mar 12;33(3):450-462.e10. doi: 10.1016/j.ccell.2018.01.021. PubMed 29533785.
Backbone
  Vector backbone: pHAGE
  Vector type: Lentiviral
Growth in bacteria
  Bacterial resistance: Ampicillin, 100 μg/mL
  Growth temperature: 37°C
  Growth strain: Stbl3
  Copy number: High Copy
Gene/Insert
  Gene/Insert name: DUSP22__PTK7
  Species: H. sapiens (human)
  Cloning method: Gateway Cloning
Terms and licenses: Academic/Nonprofit Terms; Industry Terms: Not Available to Industry
How to cite: pHAGE-DUSP22__PTK7 was a gift from Gordon Mills & Kenneth Scott (Addgene plasmid # 116814 ; http://n2t.net/addgene:116814 ; RRID:Addgene_116814)
