[The description below was written by a language model from this plasmid's Addgene catalogue record and pLannotate feature annotations shown in this document.]
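Description:
pHAGE-DUSP22__PTK7 is an HIV-1-based lentiviral expression plasmid built on the pHAGE backbone to deliver a human DUSP22–PTK7 gene fusion into mammalian cells. In bacteria it is maintained through a high-copy ColE1/pUC-type origin and selected with ampicillin via the β-lactamase gene. The viral portion contains a truncated 5' LTR, the Ψ packaging signal with an adjoining gag fragment, the Rev response element for Rev-dependent nuclear export of the genomic RNA, the cPPT/CTS element, and a ΔU3 self-inactivating 3' LTR, so the integrated provirus relies on its internal promoter. Because viral structural and enzymatic genes are absent apart from short fragments, packaging functions must be supplied separately.

The payload is driven by the strong constitutive EF-1α promoter. The fusion was assembled by Gateway cloning, and the annotation shows a DUSP22 fragment followed by a PTK7 fragment, with attB1, attB2 and attB4 site remnants flanking and separating the two segments, which suggests a multi-fragment recombination that joins the two partners. DUSP22 is a dual-specificity phosphatase linked to JNK pathway activation, and PTK7 is a catalytically inactive receptor tyrosine kinase involved in Wnt and planar cell polarity signalling. A V5 epitope tag lies downstream of the insert; the record does not confirm that it is read in frame with the fusion. An EMCV IRES then allows puromycin N-acetyltransferase to be translated from the same transcript, so transduced cells can be selected with puromycin, and a WPRE enhances transcript expression. The construct comes from a systematic effort to functionally annotate somatic alterations in cancer, and is suited to stable expression of this fusion in cell models.
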