Features (pLannotate 1.2.2; 29 found; start..end, strand, type, name):
    377..634     +  LTR            5' LTR (truncated): truncated 5' long terminal repeat (LTR) from HIV-1
    681..806     +  misc_feature   HIV-1 Ψ: packaging signal of human immunodeficiency virus type 1
    790..1128    +  CDS            HIV-1 gag (fragment): gag protein from human immunodeficiency virus 1; gag
   1303..1536    +  misc_feature   RRE: The Rev response element (RRE) of HIV-1 allows for Rev-dependent mRNA export from the nucleus to the cytoplasm.
   1913..2013    +  CDS            Rev (fragment): human immunodeficiency virus 1 (HIV-1) Rev protein; rev; enhances nuclear export of unspliced and incompletely spliced viral mRNAs
   2058..2175    +  misc_feature   cPPT/CTS: central polypurine tract and central termination sequence of HIV-1
   2223..3401    +  promoter       EF-1α promoter: strong constitutive promoter for human elongation factor EF-1α
   3422..3439    +  protein_bind   attB1 (fragment): mutant version of attB; core recombination site for the Gateway® BP reaction BP Clonase™
   3445..3951    +  CDS            DUSP22 (fragment): DUS22_HUMAN - Also known as JSP1, LMWDSP2, MKPX. Experimental evidence at protein level: Swiss-Prot protein existence level 1. Activates the Jnk signaling pathway. From Homo sapiens (Human).
   3956..3976    -  protein_bind   attB2: mutant version of attB; core recombination site for the Gateway® BP reaction BP Clonase™
   3973..5793    +  CDS            PTK7 (fragment): PTK7_HUMAN - Also known as CCK4. Experimental evidence at protein level: Swiss-Prot protein existence level 1. Inactive tyrosine kinase involved in Wnt signaling pathway. Component of both the non-canonical (also known as the Wnt/planar cell polarity signaling) and the canonical Wnt signaling pathway. Functions in cell adhesion, cell migration, cell polarity, proliferation, actin cytoskeleton reorganization and apoptosis. Has a role in embryogenesis, epithelial tissue organization and angiogenesis. From Homo sapiens (Human).
   5801..5819    -  protein_bind   attB4 (fragment): mutant version of attB; core recombination site for the Gateway® BP reaction BP Clonase™
   5875..5916    +  CDS            V5 tag: epitope tag from simian virus 5
   6042..6504    +  misc_feature   IRES: internal ribosome entry site (IRES) of the encephalomyocarditis virus (EMCV)
   6518..7115    +  CDS            PuroR (fragment): puromycin N-acetyltransferase; pac from Streptomyces; confers resistance to puromycin
   7131..7719    +  misc_feature   WPRE: woodchuck hepatitis virus posttranscriptional regulatory element
   7727..7792    +  CDS            nef (fragment): NEF_HV1Z2 - Experimental evidence at protein level: Swiss-Prot protein existence level 1. Extracellular Nef protein targets CD4(+) T-lymphocytes for apoptosis by interacting with CXCR4 surface receptors. From Human immunodeficiency virus type 1 group M subtype D (isolate Z2/CDC-Z34) (HIV-1).
   7794..8027    +  LTR            3' LTR (ΔU3): self-inactivating 3' long terminal repeat (LTR) from HIV-1
   8232..8336    +  promoter       AmpR promoter: bla
   8337..9197    +  CDS            AmpR: β-lactamase; bla; confers resistance to ampicillin, carbenicillin, and related antibiotics
   9368..9956    +  rep_origin     ori: high-copy-number ColE1/pMB1/pBR322/pUC origin of replication
  10139..10193   +  CDS            lacI (fragment): lac repressor; lacI; The lac repressor binds to the lac operator to inhibit transcription in E. coli. This inhibition can be relieved by adding lactose or isopropyl-β-D-thiogalactopyranoside (IPTG).
  10199..10292   +  rep_origin     SV40 ori (fragment): SV40 origin of replication
  10317..10354   +  CDS            lacI (fragment): lac repressor; lacI; The lac repressor binds to the lac operator to inhibit transcription in E. coli. This inhibition can be relieved by adding lactose or isopropyl-β-D-thiogalactopyranoside (IPTG).
  10367..10388   +  protein_bind   CAP binding site: CAP binding activates transcription in the presence of cAMP. E. coli catabolite activator protein
  10403..10433   +  promoter       lac promoter: promoter for the E. coli lac operon
  10437..10459   +  protein_bind   lac operator (fragment): The lac repressor binds to the lac operator to inhibit transcription in E. coli. This inhibition can be relieved by adding lactose or isopropyl-β-D-thiogalactopyranoside (IPTG). lac repressor encoded by lacI
  10491..10574   +  polyA_signal   SV40 poly(A) signal (fragment): SV40 polyadenylation signal
  10741..329     +  CDS            nef (fragment) (across the origin): NEF_HV1BR - Experimental evidence at protein level: Swiss-Prot protein existence level 1. Extracellular Nef protein targets CD4(+) T-lymphocytes for apoptosis by interacting with CXCR4 surface receptors (PubMed:14990729). From Human immunodeficiency virus type 1 group M subtype B (isolate BRU/LAI) (HIV-1).
>Addgene plasmid #116814 | pHAGE-DUSP22__PTK7 | addgene full sequence | sequence record 241770 | Addgene NGS Result
TGGAAGGGCTAATTCACTCCCAAAGAAGACAAGATATCCTTGATCTGTGGATCTACCACACACAAGGCTA
CTTCCCTGATTAGCAGAACTACACACCAGGGCCAGGGGTCAGATATCCACTGACCTTTGGATGGTGCTAC
AAGCTAGTACCAGTTGAGCCAGATAAGGTAGAAGAGGCCAATAAAGGAGAGAACACCAGCTTGTTACACC
CTGTGAGCCTGCATGGGATGGATGACCCGGAGAGAGAAGTGTTAGAGTGGAGGTTTGACAGCCGCCTAGC
ATTTCATCACGTGGCCCGAGAGCTGCATCCGGAGTACTTCAAGAACTGCTGATATCGAGCTTGCTACAAG
GGACTTTCCGCTGGGGACTTTCCAGGGAGGCGTGGCCTGGGCGGGACTGGGGAGTGGCGAGCCCTCAGAT
CCTGCATATAAGCAGCTGCTTTTTGCCTGTACTGGGTCTCTCTGGTTAGACCAGATCTGAGCCTGGGAGC
TCTCTGGCTAACTAGGGAACCCACTGCTTAAGCCTCAATAAAGCTTGCCTTGAGTGCTTCAAGTAGTGTG
TGCCCGTCTGTTGTGTGACTCTGGTAACTAGAGATCCCTCAGACCCTTTTAGTCAGTGTGGAAAATCTCT
AGCAGTGGCGCCCGAACAGGGACTTGAAAGCGAAAGGGAAACCAGAGGAGCTCTCTCGACGCAGGACTCG
GCTTGCTGAAGCGCGCACGGCAAGAGGCGAGGGGCGGCGACTGGTGAGTACGCCAAAAATTTTGACTAGC
GGAGGCTAGAAGGAGAGAGATGGGTGCGAGAGCGTCAGTATTAAGCGGGGGAGAATTAGATCGCGATGGG
AAAAAATTCGGTTAAGGCCAGGGGGAAAGAAAAAATATAAATTAAAACATATAGTATGGGCAAGCAGGGA
GCTAGAACGATTCGCAGTTAATCCTGGCCTGTTAGAAACATCAGAAGGCTGTAGACAAATACTGGGACAG
CTACAACCATCCCTTCAGACAGGATCAGAAGAACTTAGATCATTATATAATACAGTAGCAACCCTCTATT
GTGTGCATCAAAGGATAGAGATAAAAGACACCAAGGAAGCTTTAGACAAGATAGAGGAAGAGCAAAACAA
AAGTAAGACCACCGCACAGCAAGCGGCCGGCCGCTGATCTTCAGACCTGGAGGAGGAGATATGAGGGACA
ATTGGAGAAGTGAATTATATAAATATAAAGTAGTAAAAATTGAACCATTAGGAGTAGCACCCACCAAGGC
AAAGAGAAGAGTGGTGCAGAGAGAAAAAAGAGCAGTGGGAATAGGAGCTTTGTTCCTTGGGTTCTTGGGA
GCAGCAGGAAGCACTATGGGCGCAGCGTCAATGACGCTGACGGTACAGGCCAGACAATTATTGTCTGGTA
TAGTGCAGCAGCAGAACAATTTGCTGAGGGCTATTGAGGCGCAACAGCATCTGTTGCAACTCACAGTCTG
GGGCATCAAGCAGCTCCAGGCAAGAATCCTGGCTGTGGAAAGATACCTAAAGGATCAACAGCTCCTGGGG
ATTTGGGGTTGCTCTGGAAAACTCATTTGCACCACTGCTGTGCCTTGGAATGCTAGTTGGAGTAATAAAT
CTCTGGAACAGATTTGGAATCACACGACCTGGATGGAGTGGGACAGAGAAATTAACAATTACACAAGCTT
AATACACTCCTTAATTGAAGAATCGCAAAACCAGCAAGAAAAGAATGAACAAGAATTATTGGAATTAGAT
AAATGGGCAAGTTTGTGGAATTGGTTTAACATAACAAATTGGCTGTGGTATATAAAATTATTCATAATGA
TAGTAGGAGGCTTGGTAGGTTTAAGAATAGTTTTTGCTGTACTTTCTATAGTGAATAGAGTTAGGCAGGG
ATATTCACCATTATCGTTTCAGACCCACCTCCCAACCCCGAGGGGACCCGACAGGCCCGAAGGAATAGAA
GAAGAAGGTGGAGAGAGAGACAGAGACAGATCCATTCGATTAGTGAACGGATCTCGACGGTATCGCCGAA
TTCACAAATGGCAGTATTCATCCACAATTTTAAAAGAAAAGGGGGGATTGGGGGGTACAGTGCAGGGGAA
AGAATAGTAGACATAATAGCAACAGACATACAAACTAAAGAATTACAAAAACAAATTACAAAAATTCAAA
ATTTTCGGGTTTATTACAGGGACAGCAGAGATCCAGTTTGGACTAGTCGTGAGGCTCCGGTGCCCGTCAG
TGGGCAGAGCGCACATCGCCCACAGTCCCCGAGAAGTTGGGGGGAGGGGTCGGCAATTGAACCGGTGCCT
AGAGAAGGTGGCGCGGGGTAAACTGGGAAAGTGATGTCGTGTACTGGCTCCGCCTTTTTCCCGAGGGTGG
GGGAGAACCGTATATAAGTGCAGTAGTCGCCGTGAACGTTCTTTTTCGCAACGGGTTTGCCGCCAGAACA
CAGGTAAGTGCCGTGTGTGGTTCCCGCGGGCCTGGCCTCTTTACGGGTTATGGCCCTTGCGTGCCTTGAA
TTACTTCCACCTGGCTGCAGTACGTGATTCTTGATCCCGAGCTTCGGGTTGGAAGTGGGTGGGAGAGTTC
GAGGCCTTGCGCTTAAGGAGCCCCTTCGCCTCGTGCTTGAGTTGAGGCCTGGCCTGGGCGCTGGGGCCGC
CGCGTGCGAATCTGGTGGCACCTTCGCGCCTGTCTCGCTGCTTTCGATAAGTCTCTAGCCATTTAAAATT
TTTGATGACCTGCTGCGACGCTTTTTTTCTGGCAAGATAGTCTTGTAAATGCGGGCCAAGATCTGCACAC
TGGTATTTCGGTTTTTGGGGCCGCGGGCGGCGACGGGGCCCGTGCGTCCCAGCGCACATGTTCGGCGAGG
CGGGGCCTGCGAGCGCGGCCACCGAGAATCGGACGGGGGTAGTCTCAAGCTGGCCGGCCTGCTCTGGTGC
CTGGCCTCGCGCCGCCGTGTATCGCCCCGCCCTGGGCGGCAAGGCTGGCCCGGTCGGCACCAGTTGCGTG
AGCGGAAAGATGGCCGCTTCCCGGCCCTGCTGCAGGGAGCTCAAAATGGAGGACGCGGCGCTCGGGAGAG
CGGGCGGGTGAGTCACCCACACAAAGGAAAAGGGCCTTTCCGTCCTCAGCCGTCGCTTCATGTGACTCCA
CGGAGTACCGGGCGCCGTCCAGGCACCTCGATTAGTTCTCGAGCTTTTGGAGTACGTCGTCTTTAGGTTG
GGGGGAGGGGTTTTATGCGATGGAGTTTCCCCACACTGAGTGGGTGGAGACTGAAGTTAGGCCAGCTTGG
CACTTGATGTAATTCTCCTTGGAATTTGCCCTTTTTGAGTTTGGATCTTGGTTCATTCTCAAGCCTCAGA
CAGTGGTTCAAAGTTTTTTTCTTCCATTTCAGGTGTCGTGAAGCGGCCCTGCAGATATCAACAAGTTTGT
ACAAAAAAGTTGGCATGGGGAATGGGATGAACAAGATCCTGCCCGGCCTGTACATCGGCAACTTCAAAGA
TGCCAGAGACGCGGAACAATTGAGCAAGAACAAGGTGACACATATTCTGTCTGTCCACGATAGTGCCAGG
CCTATGTTGGAGGGAGTTAAATACCTGTGCATCCCAGCAGCGGATTCACCATCTCAAAACCTGACAAGAC
ATTTCAAAGAAAGTATTAAATTCATTCACGAGTGCCGGCTCCGCGGTGAGAGCTGCCTTGTACACTGCCT
GGCCGGGGTCTCCAGGAGCGTGACACTGGTGATCGCATACATCATGACCGTCACTGACTTTGGCTGGGAG
GATGCCCTGCACACCGTGCGTGCTGGGAGATCCTGTGCCAACCCCAACGTGGGCTTCCAGAGACAGCTCC
AGGAGTTTGAGAAGCATGAGGTCCATCAGTATCGGCAGTGGCTGAAGGAAGAATATGGAGAGAGCCCTTT
GCAGGATGCAGAAGAAGCCAAAAACATTCTGGTCCCAGCTTTCTTGTACAAAGTGGTTCCTGTGCCCTCC
TGGCTGAAGAAGCCCCAAGACAGCCAGCTGGAGGAGGGCAAACCCGGCTACTTGGATTGCCTGACCCAGG
CCACACCAAAACCTACAGTTGTCTGGTACAGAAACCAGATGCTCATCTCAGAGGACTCACGGTTCGAGGT
CTTCAAGAATGGGACCTTGCGCATCAACAGCGTGGAGGTGTATGATGGGACATGGTACCGTTGTATGAGC
AGCACCCCAGCCGGCAGCATCGAGGCGCAAGCCCGTGTCCAAGTGCTGGAAAAGCTCAAGTTCACACCAC
CACCCCAGCCACAGCAGTGCATGGAGTTTGACAAGGAGGCCACGGTGCCCTGTTCAGCCACAGGCCGAGA
GAAGCCCACTATTAAGTGGGAACGGGCAGATGGGAGCAGCCTCCCAGAGTGGGTGACAGACAACGCTGGG
ACCCTGCATTTTGCCCGGGTGACTCGAGATGACGCTGGCAACTACACTTGCATTGCCTCCAACGGGCCGC
AGGGCCAGATTCGTGCCCATGTCCAGCTCACTGTGGCAGTTTTTATCACCTTCAAAGTGGAACCAGAGCG
TACGACTGTGTACCAGGGCCACACAGCCCTACTGCAGTGCGAGGCCCAGGGGGACCCCAAGCCGCTGATT
CAGTGGAAAGACAAGCCTGTGCCGGAGGAGTCGGAGGGCCCTGGCAGCCCTCCCCCCTACAAGATGATCC
AGACCATTGGGTTGTCGGTGGGTGCCGCTGTGGCCTACATCATTGCCGTGCTGGGCCTCATGTTCTACTG
CAAGAAGCGCTGCAAAGCCAAGCGGCTGCAGAAGCAGCCCGAGGGCGAGGAGCCAGAGATGGAATGCCTC
AACGGTGGGCCTTTGCAGAACGGGCAGCCCTCAGCAGAGATCCAAGAAGAAGTGGCCTTGACCAGCTTGG
GCTCCGGCCCCGCGGCCACCAACAAACGCCACAGCACAAGTGATAAGATGCACTTCCCACGGTCTAGCCT
GCAGCCCATCACCACGCTGGGGAAGAGTGAGTTTGGGGAGGTGTTCCTGGCAAAGGCTCAGGGCTTGGAG
GAGGGAGTGGCAGAGACCCTGGTACTTGTGAAGAGCCTGCAGAGCAAGGATGAGCAGCAGCAGCTGGACT
TCCGGAGGGAGTTGGAGATGTTTGGGAAGCTGAACCACGCCAACGTGGTGCGGCTCCTGGGGCTGTGCCG
GGAGGCTGAGCCCCACTACATGGTGCTGGAATATGTGGATCTGGGAGACCTCAAGCAGTTCCTGAGGATT
TCCAAGAGCAAGGATGAAAAATTGAAGTCACAGCCCCTCAGCACCAAGCAGAAGGTGGCCCTATGCACCC
AGGTAGCCCTGGGCATGGAGCACCTGTCCAACAACCGCTTTGTGCATAAGGACTTGGCTGCGCGTAACTG
CCTGGTCAGTGCCCAGAGACAAGTGAAGGTGTCTGCCCTGGGCCTCAGCAAGGATGTGTACAACAGTGAG
TACTACCACTTCCGCCAGGCCTGGGTGCCGCTGCGCTGGATGTCCCCCGAGGCCATCCTGGAGGGTGACT
TCTCTACCAAGTCTGATGTCTGGGCCTTCGGTGTGCTGATGTGGGAAGTGTTTACACATGGAGAGATGCC
CCATGGTGGGCAGGCAGATGATGAAGTACTGGCAGATTTGCAGGCTGGGAAGGCTAGACTTCCTCAGCCC
GAGGGCTGCCCTTCCAAACTCTATCGGCTGATGCAGCGCTGCTGGGCCCTCAGCCCCAAGGACCGGCCCT
CCTTCAGTGAGATTGCCAGCGCCCTGGGAGACAGCACCGTGGACAGCAAGCCGTGACACCCAACTTTTCT
ATACAAAGTGGTTGATATCCAGCACAGTGGCGGCCGCTCGAGTCTAGAGGGCCCGCGGTTCGAAGGTAAG
CCTATCCCTAACCCTCTCCTCGGTCTCGATTCTACGCGTACCGGTTAGTAATGAGATCCCTCCCCCCCCC
NTAACGTTACTGGCCGAAGCCGCTTGGAATAAGGCCGGTGTGCGTTTGTCTATATGTTATTTTCCACCAT
ATTGCCGTCTTTTGGCAATGTGAGGGCCCGGAAACCTGGCCCTGTCTTCTTGACGAGCATTCCTAGGGGT
CTTTCCCCTCTCGCCAAAGGAATGCAAGGTCTGTTGAATGTCGTGAAGGAAGCAGTTCCTCTGGAAGCTT
CTTGAAGACAAACAACGTCTGTAGCGACCCTTTGCAGGCAGCGGAACCCCCCACCTGGCGACAGGTGCCT
CTGCGGCCAAAAGCCACGTGTATAAGATACACCTGCAAAGGCGGCACAACCCCAGTGCCACGTTGTGAGT
TGGATAGTTGTGGAAAGAGTCAAATGGCTCTCCTCAAGCGTATTCAACAAGGGGCTGAAGGATGCCCAGA
AGGTACCCCATTGTATGGGATCTGATCTGGGGCCTCGGTGCACATGCTTTACATGTGTTTAGTCGAGGTT
AAAAAAACGTCTAGGCCCCCCGAACCACGGGGACGTGGTTTTCCTTTGAAAAACACGATGATAATATGGC
CACACATATGACCGAGTACAAGCCCACGGTGCGCCTCGCCACCCGCGACGACGTCCCCAGGGCCGTACGC
ACCCTCGCCGCCGCGTTCGCCGACTACCCCGCCACGCGCCACACCGTCGATCCGGACCGCCACATCGAGC
GGGTCACCGAGCTGCAAGAACTCTTCCTCACGCGCGTCGGGCTCGACATCGGCAAGGTGTGGGTCGCGGA
CGACGGCGCCGCGGTGGCGGTCTGGACCACGCCGGAGAGCGTCGAAGCGGGGGCGGTGTTCGCCGAGATC
GGCCCGCGCATGGCCGAGTTGAGCGGTTCCCGGCTGGCCGCGCAGCAACAGATGGAAGGCCTCCTGGCGC
CGCACCGGCCCAAGGAGCCCGCGTGGTTCCTGGCCACCGTCGGCGTCTCGCCCGACCACCAGGGCAAGGG
TCTGGGCAGCGCCGTCGTGCTCCCCGGAGTGGAGGCGGCCGAGCGCGCCGGGGTGCCCGCCTTCCTGGAG
ACCTCCGCGCCCCGCAACCTCCCCTTCTACGAGCGGCTCGGCTTCACCGTCACCGCCGACGTCGAGGTGC
CCGAAGGACCGCGCACCTGGTGCATGACCCGCAAGCCCGGTGCCTAAATCGATAGATCCTAATCAACCTC
TGGATTACAAAATTTGTGAAAGATTGACTGGTATTCTTAACTATGTTGCTCCTTTTACGCTATGTGGATA
CGCTGCTTTAATGCCTTTGTATCATGCTATTGCTTCCCGTATGGCTTTCATTTTCTCCTCCTTGTATAAA
TCCTGGTTGCTGTCTCTTTATGAGGAGTTGTGGCCCGTTGTCAGGCAACGTGGCGTGGTGTGCACTGTGT
TTGCTGACGCAACCCCCACTGGTTGGGGCATTGCCACCACCTGTCAGCTCCTTTCCGGGACTTTCGCTTT
CCCCCTCCCTATTGCCACGGCGGAACTCATCGCCGCCTGCCTTGCCCGCTGCTGGACAGGGGCTCGGCTG
TTGGGCACTGACAATTCCGTGGTGTTGTCGGGGAAATCATCGTCCTTTCCTTGGCTGCTCGCCTGTGTTG
CCACCTGGATTCTGCGCGGGACGTCCTTCTGCTACGTCCCTTCGGCCCTCAATCCAGCGGACCTTCCTTC
CCGCGGCCTGCTGCCGGCTCTGCGGCCTCTTCCGCGTCTTCGCCTTCGCCCTCAGACGAGTCGGATCTCC
CTTTGGGCCGCCTCCCCGCCTGAGATCCTTTAAGACCAATGACTTACAAGGCAGCTGTAGATCTTAGCCA
CTTTTTAAAAGAAAAGGGGGGACTGGAAGGGCTAATTCACTCCCAACGAAGACAAGATCTGCTTTTTGCT
TGTACTGGGTCTCTCTGGTTAGACCAGATCTGAGCCTGGGAGCTCTCTGGCTAACTAGGGAACCCACTGC
TTAAGCCTCAATAAAGCTTGCCTTGAGTGCTTCAAGTAGTGTGTGCCCGTCTGTTGTGTGACTCTGGTAA
CTAGAGATCCCTCAGACCCTTTTAGTCAGTGTGGAAAATCTCTAGCAGTAGTAGTTCATGTCATCTTATT
ATTCAGTATTTATAACTTGCAAAGAAATGAATATCAGAGAGTGAGAGGCCCGGGTTAATTAAGGAAAGGG
CTAGATCATTCTTGAAGACGAAAGGGCCTCGTGATACGCCTATTTTTATAGGTTAATGTCATGATAATAA
TGGTTTCTTAGACGTCAGGTGGCACTTTTCGGGGAAATGTGCGCGGAACCCCTATTTGTTTATTTTTCTA
AATACATTCAAATATGTATCCGCTCATGAGACAATAACCCTGATAAATGCTTCAATAATATTGAAAAAGG
AAGAGTATGAGTATTCAACATTTCCGTGTCGCCCTTATTCCCTTTTTTGCGGCATTTTGCCTTCCTGTTT
TTGCTCACCCAGAAACGCTGGTGAAAGTAAAAGATGCTGAAGATCAGTTGGGTGCACGAGTGGGTTACAT
CGAACTGGATCTCAACAGCGGTAAGATCCTTGAGAGTTTTCGCCCCGAAGAACGTTTTCCAATGATGAGC
ACTTTTAAAGTTCTGCTATGTGGCGCGGTATTATCCCGTGTTGACGCCGGGCAAGAGCAACTCGGTCGCC
GCATACACTATTCTCAGAATGACTTGGTTGAGTACTCACCAGTCACAGAAAAGCATCTTACGGATGGCAT
GACAGTAAGAGAATTATGCAGTGCTGCCATAACCATGAGTGATAACACTGCGGCCAACTTACTTCTGACA
ACGATCGGAGGACCGAAGGAGCTAACCGCTTTTTTGCACAACATGGGGGATCATGTAACTCGCCTTGATC
GTTGGGAACCGGAGCTGAATGAAGCCATACCAAACGACGAGCGTGACACCACGATGCCTGTAGCAATGGC
AACAACGTTGCGCAAACTATTAACTGGCGAACTACTTACTCTAGCTTCCCGGCAACAATTAATAGACTGG
ATGGAGGCGGATAAAGTTGCAGGACCACTTCTGCGCTCGGCCCTTCCGGCTGGCTGGTTTATTGCTGATA
AATCTGGAGCCGGTGAGCGTGGGTCTCGCGGTATCATTGCAGCACTGGGGCCAGATGGTAAGCCCTCCCG
TATCGTAGTTATCTACACGACGGGGAGTCAGGCAACTATGGATGAACGAAATAGACAGATCGCTGAGATA
GGTGCCTCACTGATTAAGCATTGGTAACTGTCAGACCAAGTTTACTCATATATACTTTAGATTGATTTAA
AACTTCATTTTTAATTTAAAAGGATCTAGGTGAAGATCCTTTTTGATAATCTCATGACCAAAATCCCTTA
ACGTGAGTTTTCGTTCCACTGAGCGTCAGACCCCGTAGAAAAGATCAAAGGATCTTCTTGAGATCCTTTT
TTTCTGCGCGTAATCTGCTGCTTGCAAACAAAAAAACCACCGCTACCAGCGGTGGTTTGTTTGCCGGATC
AAGAGCTACCAACTCTTTTTCCGAAGGTAACTGGCTTCAGCAGAGCGCAGATACCAAATACTGTTCTTCT
AGTGTAGCCGTAGTTAGGCCACCACTTCAAGAACTCTGTAGCACCGCCTACATACCTCGCTCTGCTAATC
CTGTTACCAGTGGCTGCTGCCAGTGGCGATAAGTCGTGTCTTACCGGGTTGGACTCAAGACGATAGTTAC
CGGATAAGGCGCAGCGGTCGGGCTGAACGGGGGGTTCGTGCACACAGCCCAGCTTGGAGCGAACGACCTA
CACCGAACTGAGATACCTACAGCGTGAGCTATGAGAAAGCGCCACGCTTCCCGAAGGGAGAAAGGCGGAC
AGGTATCCGGTAAGCGGCAGGGTCGGAACAGGAGAGCGCACGAGGGAGCTTCCAGGGGGAAACGCCTGGT
ATCTTTATAGTCCTGTCGGGTTTCGCCACCTCTGACTTGAGCGTCGATTTTTGTGATGCTCGTCAGGGGG
GCGGAGCCTATGGAAAAACGCCAGCAACGCGGCCTTTTTACGGTTCCTGGCCTTTTGCTGGCCTTTTGCT
CACATGTTCTTTCCTGCGTTATCCCCTGATTCTGTGGATAACCGTATTACCGCCTTTGAGTGAGCTGATA
CCGCTCGCCGCAGCCGAACGACCGAGCGCAGCGAGTCAGTGAGCGAGGAAGCGGAAGAGCGCCCAATACG
CAAACCGCCTCTCCCCGCGCGTTGGCCGATTCATTAATGCAGCAAGCTCATGGCTGACTAATTTTTTTTA
TTTATGCAGAGGCCGAGGCCGCCTCGGCCTCTGAGCTATTCCAGAAGTAGTGAGGAGGCTTTTTTGGAGG
CCTAGGCTTTTGCAAAAAGCTCCCCGTGGCACGACAGGTTTCCCGACTGGAAAGCGGGCAGTGAGCGCAA
CGCAATTAATGTGAGTTAGCTCACTCATTAGGCACCCCAGGCTTTACACTTTATGCTTCCGGCTCGTATG
TTGTGTGGAATTGTGAGCGGATAACAATTTCACACAGGAAACAGCTATGACATGATTACGAATTTCACAA
ATAAAGCATTTTTTTCACTGCATTCTAGTTGTGGTTTGTCCAAACTCATCAATGTATCTTATCATGTCTG
GATCAACTGGATAACTCAAGCTAACCAAAATCATCCCAAACTTCCCACCCCATACCCTATTACCACTGCC
AATTACCTGTGGTTTCATTTACTCTAAACCTGTGATTCCTCTGAATTATTTTCATTTTAAAGAAATTGTA
TTTGTTAAATATGTACTACAAACTTAGTAGT
