>Addgene plasmid #116814 | pHAGE-DUSP22__PTK7 | depositor partial sequence | sequence record 219690 | insert
ATGGGGAATGGGATGAACAAGATCCTGCCCGGCCTGTACATCGGCAACTTCAAAGATGCCAGAGACGCGG
AACAATTGAGCAAGAACAAGGTGACACATATTCTGTCTGTCCATGATAGTGCCAGGCCTATGTTGGAGGG
AGTTAAATACCTGTGCATCCCAGCAGCGGATTCACCATCTCAAAACCTGACAAGACATTTCAAAGAAAGT
ATTAAATTCATTCACGAGTGCCGGCTCCGCGGTGAGAGCTGCCTTGTACACTGCCTGGCCGGGGTCTCCA
GGAGCGTGACACTGGTGATCGCATACATCATGACCGTCACTGACTTTGGCTGGGAGGATGCCCTGCACAC
CGTGCGTGCTGGGAGATCCTGTGCCAACCCCAACGTGGGCTTCCAGAGACAGCTCCAGGAGTTTGAGAAG
CATGAGGTCCATCAGTATCGGCAGTGGCTGAAGGAAGAATATGGAGAGAGCCCTTTGCAGGATGCAGAAG
AAGCCAAAAACATTCTGGTCCCAGCTTTCTTGTACAAAGTGGTTCCTGTGCCCTCCTGGCTGAAGAAGCC
CCAAGACAGCCAGCTGGAGGAGGGCAAACCCGGCTACTTGGATTGCCTGACCCAGGCCACACCAAAACCT
ACAGTTGTCTGGTACAGAAACCAGATGCTCATCTCAGAGGACTCACGGTTCGAGGTCTTCAAGAATGGGA
CCTTGCGCATCAACAGCGTGGAGGTGTATGATGGGACATGGTACCGTTGTATGAGCAGCACCCCAGCCGG
CAGCATCGAGGCGCAAGCCCGTGTCCAAGTGCTGGAAAAGCTCAAGTTCACACCACCACCCCAGCCACAG
CAGTGCATGGAGTTTGACAAGGAGGCCACGGTGCCCTGTTCAGCCACAGGCCGAGAGAAGCCCACTATTA
AGTGGGAACGGGCAGATGGGAGCAGCCTCCCAGAGTGGGTGACAGACAACGCTGGGACCCTGCATTTTGC
CCGGGTGACTCGAGATGACGCTGGCAACTACACTTGCATTGCCTCCAACGGGCCGCAGGGCCAGATTCGT
GCCCATGTCCAGCTCACTGTGGCAGTTTTTATCACCTTCAAAGTGGAACCAGAGCGTACGACTGTGTACC
AGGGCCACACAGCCCTACTGCAGTGCGAGGCCCAGGGGGACCCCAAGCCGCTGATTCAGTGGAAAGACAA
GCCTGTGCCGGAGGAGTCGGAGGGCCCTGGCAGCCCTCCCCCCTACAAGATGATCCAGACCATTGGGTTG
TCGGTGGGTGCCGCTGTGGCCTACATCATTGCCGTGCTGGGCCTCATGTTCTACTGCAAGAAGCGCTGCA
AAGCCAAGCGGCTGCAGAAGCAGCCCGAGGGCGAGGAGCCAGAGATGGAATGCCTCAACGGTGGGCCTTT
GCAGAACGGGCAGCCCTCAGCAGAGATCCAAGAAGAAGTGGCCTTGACCAGCTTGGGCTCCGGCCCCGCG
GCCACCAACAAACGCCACAGCACAAGTGATAAGATGCACTTCCCACGGTCTAGCCTGCAGCCCATCACCA
CGCTGGGGAAGAGTGAGTTTGGGGAGGTGTTCCTGGCAAAGGCTCAGGGCTTGGAGGAGGGAGTGGCAGA
GACCCTGGTACTTGTGAAGAGCCTGCAGAGCAAGGATGAGCAGCAGCAGCTGGACTTCCGGAGGGAGTTG
GAGATGTTTGGGAAGCTGAACCACGCCAACGTGGTGCGGCTCCTGGGGCTGTGCCGGGAGGCTGAGCCCC
ACTACATGGTGCTGGAATATGTGGATCTGGGAGACCTCAAGCAGTTCCTGAGGATTTCCAAGAGCAAGGA
TGAAAAATTGAAGTCACAGCCCCTCAGCACCAAGCAGAAGGTGGCCCTATGCACCCAGGTAGCCCTGGGC
ATGGAGCACCTGTCCAACAACCGCTTTGTGCATAAGGACTTGGCTGCGCGTAACTGCCTGGTCAGTGCCC
AGAGACAAGTGAAGGTGTCTGCCCTGGGCCTCAGCAAGGATGTGTACAACAGTGAGTACTACCACTTCCG
CCAGGCCTGGGTGCCGCTGCGCTGGATGTCCCCCGAGGCCATCCTGGAGGGTGACTTCTCTACCAAGTCT
GATGTCTGGGCCTTCGGTGTGCTGATGTGGGAAGTGTTTACACATGGAGAGATGCCCCATGGTGGGCAGG
CAGATGATGAAGTACTGGCAGATTTGCAGGCTGGGAAGGCTAGACTTCCTCAGCCCGAGGGCTGCCCTTC
CAAACTCTATCGGCTGATGCAGCGCTGCTGGGCCCTCAGCCCCAAGGACCGGCCCTCCTTCAGTGAGATT
GCCAGCGCCCTGGGAGACAGCACCGTGGACAGCAAGCCGTGA
